Addgene plasmid #27244: pEF-BOS AIM2-HIN
Depositing lab: Kate Fitzgerald. Publication: AIM2 recognizes cytosolic dsDNA and forms a caspase-1-activating inflammasome with ASC. Hornung V, Ablasser A, Charrel-Dennis M, Bauernfeind F, Horvath G, Caffrey DR, Latz E, Fitzgerald KA. Nature. 2009 Mar 26. 458(7237):514-8. 10.1038/nature07725 PubMed 19158675.
Backbone
  Vector backbone: pEF-BOS
  Backbone size w/o insert (bp): 5500
  Vector type: Mammalian Expression
Growth in bacteria
  Bacterial resistance: Ampicillin, 100 μg/mL
  Growth temperature: 37°C
  Growth strain: DH5alpha
  Copy number: Unknown
Gene/Insert
  Gene/Insert name: absent in melanoma 2 (alt names: AIM2; interferon-inducible protein AIM2)
  Species: H. sapiens (human)
  Insert size (bp): 630
  Mutation: AIM2 HIN domain only
  Entrez Gene: AIM2 (a.k.a. PYHIN4)
  Tag / fusion protein: Flag (C terminal on backbone); His6 (C terminal on backbone)
  Cloning method: Restriction Enzyme; 5′ cloning site Xho1 (unknown if destroyed); 3′ cloning site BamH1 (unknown if destroyed)
  Sequencing primers: 5′ T7
Terms and licenses: Academic/Nonprofit Terms; Industry Terms: Not Available to Industry
How to cite: pEF-BOS AIM2-HIN was a gift from Kate Fitzgerald (Addgene plasmid # 27244)
