[The description below was written by a language model from this plasmid's Addgene catalogue record.]
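Description:
pEF-BOS AIM2-HIN is a mammalian expression plasmid built on the pEF-BOS backbone (about 5.5 kb without insert) and carrying a truncated form of human AIM2 (absent in melanoma 2, also called PYHIN4), an interferon-inducible protein. It is propagated in E. coli under ampicillin selection. The record gives no feature table and does not explicitly list the promoter, origin of replication or polyadenylation signal, and the copy number is recorded as unknown. The pEF-BOS vector family is generally known for driving expression from the strong human EF-1α promoter, which is presumably the case here.

The roughly 630 bp insert encodes only the HIN domain of AIM2, so the N-terminal pyrin domain of the full-length protein is absent. It was cloned by restriction digestion between XhoI and BamHI sites, placing it in frame with backbone-encoded C-terminal Flag and His6 tags that allow detection, immunoprecipitation or affinity purification of the expressed fragment. The HIN domain is the part of AIM2 that binds double-stranded DNA, whereas the pyrin domain mediates interaction with the adaptor ASC. A HIN-only construct therefore separates ligand recognition from downstream signalling. Consistent with the associated study, which identified AIM2 as a cytosolic dsDNA sensor that assembles a caspase-1-activating inflammasome with ASC, this plasmid is suited to domain-mapping experiments in transfected mammalian cells, such as testing DNA binding or the requirement for individual domains in inflammasome assembly.
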