>Addgene plasmid #27244 | pEF-BOS AIM2-HIN | addgene partial sequence | sequence record 33581 | 27244 with G-CSF-R
GGATCTGCTCCAGTGGGAGACTGATACTCTCAAGGGTCCCAGGTGGGGACCCTCACTCTAGAGTCGCGGC
CGCTCAGTGGTGGTGGTGGTGGTGCTTGTCATCGTCGTCCTTGTAGTCCTTGACGATCCTTCCTTCAATG
GATCCGACCAGTTGGCTTGAATTGGTCCTTTTTACTTCTCTATGTTTTTTTTTTTTGGCCTTAATAACCT
TTATGGTGCTATGAACTCCAGATGTCAGCTGTAGTTTTTCTCCATTTTTTGACAGTGTGAAGAATGTAAG
TCGAACCTTATCTCCTTCCTTACATTTCATTGTGTCCTCGTTTCTAACCCCCAGTACTTCCATTTTCCCA
GTGTTGTCACTTAGGTCAAATAATATGTTTTTCTTCTTTTCTGTTACCTTCTGGACTACAAACAAACCAT
TCACAATTGTTCCAAGGGGCTGAGTTTGAAGCGTGTTGATCTTCGGGGTTTCACCAGCTTTTCTGATAAT
GTTCAGCGGGACATTAACCTTTTGGTCAGATTCAGCATCTAACACACGTGAGGCGCTATTTACCTCTAAG
AAACCACTGTGCCGATAATATCTTGCTATTATAATTATTCTCTTTGGAATGAATTTATCTTTCAGCAGTG
TATTAAAAACTTTTACAAAGAAGAATTCCTTTTCTGTAGCCACTGTAGCATGAAACATCTCCTGCTTGCC
TTCTTGGGTCTCAAACGTGAAGGGCTTCTTTGCTTTCAGTACCATAACTGGCAAACAGCGCTTCTGCATC
TCGAGGTCGAGGGATCTCTAGAGAATTCCTCACGACACCTGAAATGGAA
